>Addgene plasmid #11202 | fSAP24-GST | addgene partial sequence | sequence record 100717 | pGEX3 5'-CCGGGAGCTGCATGTGTCAGAGG-3'
CGAAACGCGCGAGGCAGATCGTCAGTCAGTCACGATGCGGCCGCGACCTGCAGCTCGAGCACATGTGGCC
TTTTTTGTTTTTTTTTTTTTTTTTTTTTTTTTTTTTTTTTTTTTTTTTTTTGCAGCTTAAAAGCATTTTA
TTAAGCATTTTTGGATGTTGCTTCCTACCACTTAAGAATAAAAAATGCATTTTAATAAAAACAAATCTAT
ACTGAAGTCATTTTCCTTT
