>Addgene plasmid #11202 | fSAP24-GST | addgene partial sequence | sequence record 100722 | pGEX5 5'-GGGCTGGCAAGCCACGTTTGGTG-3'
ATCCTCCAAAATCGGATCTGGTTCCGCGTGGATCCCCGGAATTCCTCGAGCACTGTTGGCCTACTGGCTC
AGCTTGCGCCGCCGCCGCCGCCGCCGCCGCCGCGCACGCCATGGGAGCCGTGACTGACGACGAAGTTATA
CGGAAGCGTCTCCTCATTGATGGAGATGGTGCTGGAGGTGATCGGAGAATTAATCTGCTAGTGAAGAGTT
TCATTAAATGGTGCAACTCTGGGTCCCAGGAAGAGGGATATAGCCAGTACCAACGTATGCTGAGCACGCT
GTCTCAATGTGAATTTTCAATGGGCAAAACTTTACTAGTATATGATATGAATCTCAGAGAAATGGAAAAT
TATGAAAAAATTTACAAGGAAATAGAATGTAGCATAGCTGGAGCACATGAAAAAATTGCTGAGTGCAAAA
AGCAAATTCTTCAAGCAAAACGAATACGAAAAAATCGCCAAGAATATGATGCTTTGGCAAAAGTGATTCA
GCACCATCCAGACAGGCATGAGACATTAAAGGAACTAGAGGCTCTGGGAAAAGAATTAGAGCATCTTTCA
CACATTAAAGAAAGTGTTGAAGATAAGCTGGAATTGAGACGGAAACAGTTTCATGTTTTTCTTAGTACCA
TCCATGAACTTCAGCAAACATTGGAAAATGATGAAAAACTCTCAGAGGTAGAAGAAGCTCAGGAAGCAAG
CATGGAATCAGATCCTAAGCCATAGACAGGCTAATTGCCCACCACTCCCAGGAATATTGAAATAGCTACA
TGACCATAATGTGTTTAAAATGTGGTATGCTCTTGAGATATTTAAAGTTTTGGCAGTAAAATACTCTGTT
TTTAAGTATGAATGTATTTCATTCATATTTCCTCTCACAAAGGAAAATGACTTCAGTATAGATTTGTTTT
TATTAAAATGCATTTTTTATTCTTAAGTGGTAGGAAGCAACATCCAAAAATGCTTAATAAAATGCTTTTA
AGCTGCA
