[The description below was written by a language model from this plasmid's Addgene catalogue record.]
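Description:
fSAP24-GST is a bacterial expression plasmid built on a pGEX backbone for producing the human protein fSAP24 as a glutathione S-transferase fusion. The insert, recorded as about 960 bp, encodes SAP24, now known as THOC7 (THO complex 7 homolog; also called NIF3L1BP1 or hTREX30). It was introduced by restriction enzyme cloning so that it lies downstream of, and in frame with, the GST coding sequence supplied by the vector, placing the tag at the N terminus of the expressed protein. The plasmid is maintained in E. coli at high copy number under ampicillin selection.

The record does not include a feature table and does not state which pGEX variant was used, so the promoter, the cloning sites and any protease cleavage site between GST and the insert are not documented. pGEX-family vectors generally drive expression from an IPTG-inducible tac promoter with a plasmid-borne lac repressor gene, but this is not confirmed for this construct.

The GST moiety allows the fusion protein to be captured on glutathione resin, which supports both affinity purification of recombinant THOC7 and pull-down experiments to test its binding partners. THOC7 is a subunit of the THO complex, itself part of the TREX (transcription/export) complex that links mRNA processing to nuclear export. The plasmid is associated with work on the recruitment of human TREX to mRNA during splicing. Producing purified THOC7 as a reagent for biochemical or interaction studies of this complex is therefore its likely use, though the record does not spell out the specific application.
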