Addgene plasmid #11202: fSAP24-GST
Depositing lab: Robin Reed. Depositing organization: Harvard Medical School. Publication: Recruitment of the human TREX complex to mRNA during splicing. Masuda S, Das R, Cheng H, Hurt E, Dorman N, Reed R. Genes Dev. 2005 Jul 1. 19(13):1512-7. 10.1101/gad.1302205 PubMed 15998806.
Backbone
  Vector backbone: pGEX
  Backbone manufacturer: Amersham
  Vector type: Bacterial Expression
Growth in bacteria
  Bacterial resistance: Ampicillin, 100 μg/mL
  Growth temperature: 37°C
  Growth strain: DH5alpha
  Copy number: High Copy
Gene/Insert
  Gene/Insert name: SAP24 (alt names: THOC7; THO complex 7 homolog)
  Species: H. sapiens (human)
  Insert size (bp): 960
  Entrez Gene: THOC7 (a.k.a. NIF3L1BP1, fSAP24, hTREX30)
  Tag / fusion protein: GST (N terminal on backbone)
  Cloning method: Restriction Enzyme
  Sequencing primers: 5′ pGEX 5'
Terms and licenses: Academic/Nonprofit Terms; Industry Terms: Not Available to Industry
Depositor comments: Reed lab clone #783.
How to cite: fSAP24-GST was a gift from Robin Reed (Addgene plasmid # 11202 ; http://n2t.net/addgene:11202 ; RRID:Addgene_11202)
